>Addgene plasmid #208052 | pcDNA3.1-Flag-RBM24 | addgene full sequence | sequence record 418311 | Addgene NGS Result
GACGGATCGGGAGATCTCCCGATCCCCTATGGTGCACTCTCAGTACAATCTGCTCTGATGCCGCATAGTT
AAGCCAGTATCTGCTCCCTGCTTGTGTGTTGGAGGTCGCTGAGTAGTGCGCGAGCAAAATTTAAGCTACA
ACAAGGCAAGGCTTGACCGACAATTGCATGAAGAATCTGCTTAGGGTTAGGCGTTTTGCGCTGCTTCGCG
ATGTACGGGCCAGATATACGCGTTGACATTGATTATTGACTAGTTATTAATAGTAATCAATTACGGGGTC
ATTAGTTCATAGCCCATATATGGAGTTCCGCGTTACATAACTTACGGTAAATGGCCCGCCTGGCTGACCG
CCCAACGACCCCCGCCCATTGACGTCAATAATGACGTATGTTCCCATAGTAACGCCAATAGGGACTTTCC
ATTGACGTCAATGGGTGGAGTATTTACGGTAAACTGCCCACTTGGCAGTACATCAAGTGTATCATATGCC
AAGTACGCCCCCTATTGACGTCAATGACGGTAAATGGCCCGCCTGGCATTATGCCCAGTACATGACCTTA
TGGGACTTTCCTACTTGGCAGTACATCTACGTATTAGTCATCGCTATTACCATGGTGATGCGGTTTTGGC
AGTACATCAATGGGCGTGGATAGCGGTTTGACTCACGGGGATTTCCAAGTCTCCACCCCATTGACGTCAA
TGGGAGTTTGTTTTGGCACCAAAATCAACGGGACTTTCCAAAATGTCGTAACAACTCCGCCCCATTGACG
CAAATGGGCGGTAGGCGTGTACGGTGGGAGGTCTATATAAGCAGAGCTCTCTGGCTAACTAGAGAACCCA
CTGCTTACTGGCTTATCGAAATTAATACGACTCACTATAGGGAGACCCAAGCTGGCTAGCGTTTAAACGG
GCCCTCTAGACTCGACCACCATGGACTACAAGGACGACGATGATAAGGGCGGATCCCTCGAGATGCACAC
GACCCAGAAGGACACGACGTACACCAAGATCTTCGTCGGGGGGCTGCCCTACCACACCACCGACGCCAGC
CTGCGCAAGTACTTCGAGGTCTTCGGCGAGATCGAGGAGGCGGTGGTCATCACCGACCGGCAGACGGGCA
AGTCCCGGGGCTATGGATTTGTCACCATGGCTGACCGGGCTGCTGCCGAAAGGGCCTGCAAGGATCCCAA
TCCCATCATTGATGGCAGAAAGGCCAACGTGAACCTGGCATACTTAGGAGCAAAACCAAGGATCATGCAA
CCAGGTTTTGCCTTTGGTGTTCAACAACTTCATCCAGCCCTTATACAAAGACCTTTCGGGATACCTGCCC
ACTATGTCTATCCGCAGGCTTTTGTGCAGCCGGGAGTGGTCATTCCACACGTCCAGCCGACAGCAGCTGC
CGCCTCCACCACCCCTTACATTGATTACACTGGAGCTGCATACGCACAATACTCAGCAGCTGCTGCTGCT
GCCGCCGCCGCTGCTGCCTATGACCAGTACCCCTATGCAGCCTCTCCAGCTGCTGCAGGATATGTTACTG
CTGGGGGCTATGGCTACGCAGTCCAGCAGCCAATCACCGCAGCGGCACCTGGGACAGCTGCCGCCGCCGC
TGCAGCAGCTGCTGCCGCTGCAGCATTTGGCCAGTACCAGCCTCAGCAGCTGCAGACAGACCGAATGCAA
TAGACCAGCCCCGATATCTGCAGAATTCCACCACACTGGACTAGTGGATCCGAGCTCGGTACCAAGCTTA
AGTTTAAACCGCTGATCAGCCTCGACTGTGCCTTCTAGTTGCCAGCCATCTGTTGTTTGCCCCTCCCCCG
TGCCTTCCTTGACCCTGGAAGGTGCCACTCCCACTGTCCTTTCCTAATAAAATGAGGAAATTGCATCGCA
TTGTCTGAGTAGGTGTCATTCTATTCTGGGGGGTGGGGTGGGGCAGGACAGCAAGGGGGAGGATTGGGAA
GACAATAGCAGGCATGCTGGGGATGCGGTGGGCTCTATGGCTTCTGAGGCGGAAAGAACCAGCTGGGGCT
CTAGGGGGTATCCCC
[124 nt withheld, positions 2046-2169]
C
[91 nt withheld, positions 2171-2261]
A
[49 nt withheld, positions 2263-2311]
CCTTTGACGTTGGAGTCCACGTTCTTT
[37 nt withheld, positions 2339-2375]
ACCCTATCTCGGTCTATTCTTTTGATTTATAAGGGATTTTGCCGATTTCGGCCTATTGGTTAAAAAATGA
GCTGATTTAACAAAAATTTAACGCGAATTAATTCTGTGGAATGTGTGTCAGTTAGGGTGTGGAAAGTCCC
CAGGCTCCCCAGCAGGCAGAAGTATGCAAAGCATGCATCTCAATTAGTCAGCAACCAGGTGTGGAAAGTC
CCCAGGCTCCCCAGCAGGCAGAAGTATGCAAAGCATGCATCTCAATTAGTCAGCAACCATAGTCCCGCCC
CTAACTCCGCCCATCCCGCCCCTAACTCCGCCCAGTTCCGCCCATTCTCCGCCCCATGGCTGACTAATTT
TTTTTATTTATGCAGAGGCCGAGGCCGCCTCTGCCTCTGAGCTATTCCAGAAGTAGTGAGGAGGCTTTTT
TGGAGGCCTAGGCTTTTGCAAAAAGCTCCCGGGAGCTTGTATATCCATTTTCGGATCTGATCAAGAGACA
GGATGAGGATCGTTTCGCATGATTGAACAAGATGGATTGCACGCAGGTTCTCCGGCCGCTTGGGTGGAGA
GGCTATTCGGCTATGACTGGGCACAACAGACAATCGGCTGCTCTGATGCCGCCGTGTTCCGGCTGTCAGC
GCAGGGGCGCCCGGTTCTTTTTGTCAAGACCGACCTGTCCGGTGCCCTGAATGAACTGCAGGACGAGGCA
GCGCGGCTATCGTGGCTGGCCACGACGGGCGTTCCTTGCGCAGCTGTGCTCGACGTTGTCACTGAAGCGG
GAAGGGACTGGCTGCTATTGGGCGAAGTGCCGGGGCAGGATCTCCTGTCATCTCACCTTGCTCCTGCCGA
GAAAGTATCCATCATGGCTGATGCAATGCGGCGGCTGCATACGCTTGATCCGGCTACCTGCCCATTCGAC
CACCAAGCGAAACATCGCATCGAGCGAGCACGTACTCGGATGGAAGCCGGTCTTGTCGATCAGGATGATC
TGGACGAAGAGCATCAGGGGCTCGCGCCAGCCGAACTGTTCGCCAGGCTCAAGGCGCGCATGCCCGACGG
CGAGGATCTCGTCGTGACCCATGGCGATGCCTGCTTGCCGAATATCATGGTGGAAAATGGCCGCTTTTCT
GGATTCATCGACTGTGGCCGGCTGGGTGTGGCGGACCGCTATCAGGACATAGCGTTGGCTACCCGTGATA
TTGCTGAAGAGCTTGGCGGCGAATGGGCTGACCGCTTCCTCGTGCTTTACGGTATCGCCGCTCCCGATTC
GCAGCGCATCGCCTTCTATCGCCTTCTTGACGAGTTCTTCTGAGCGGGACTCTGGGGTTCGAAATGACCG
ACCAAGCGACGCCCAACCTGCCATCACGAGATTTCGATTCCACCGCCGCCTTCTATGAAAGGTTGGGCTT
CGGAATCGTTTTCCGGGACGCCGGCTGGATGATCCTCCAGCGCGGGGATCTCATGCTGGAGTTCTTCGCC
CACCCCAACTTGTTTATTGCAGCTTATAATGGTTACAAATAAAGCAATAGCATCACAAATTTCACAAATA
AAGCATTTTTTTCACTGCATTCTAGTTGTGGTTTGTCCAAACTCATCAATGTATCTTATCATGTCTGTAT
ACCGTCGACCTCTAGCTAGAGCTTGGCGTAATCATGGTCATAGCTGTTTCCTGTGTGAAATTGTTATCCG
CTCACAATTCCACACAACATACGAGCCGGAAGCATAAAGTGTAAAGCCTGGGGTGCCTAATGAGTGAGCT
AACTCACATTAATTGCGTTGCGCTCACTGCCCGCTTTCCAGTCGGGAAACCTGTCGTGCCAGCTGCATTA
ATGAATCGGCCAACGCGCGGGGAGAGGCGGTTTGCGTATTGGGCGCTCTTCCGCTTCCTCGCTCACTGAC
TCGCTGCGCTCGGTCGTTCGGCTGCGGCGAGCGGTATCAGCTCACTCAAAGGCGGTAATACGGTTATCCA
CAGAATCAGGGGATAACGCAGGAAAGAACATGTGAGCAAAAGGCCAGCAAAAGGCCAGGAACCGTAAAAA
GGCCGCGTTGCTGGCGTTTTTCCATAGGCTCCGCCCCCCTGACGAGCATCACAAAAATCGACGCTCAAGT
CAGAGGTGGCGAAACCCGGCAGGACTATAAAGATACCAGGCGTTTCCCCCTGGAAGCTCCCTCGTGCGCT
CTCCTGTTCCGACCCTGCCGCTTACCGGATACCTGTCCGCCTTTCTCCCTTCGGGAAGCGTGGCGCTTTC
TCATAGCTCACGCTGTAGGTATCTCAGTTCGGTGTAGGTCGTTCGCTCCAAGCTGGGCTGTGTGCACGAA
CCCCCCGTTCAGCCCGACCGCTGCGCCTTATCCGGTAACTATCGTCTTGAGTCCAACCCGGTAAGACACG
ACTTATCGCCACTGGCAGCAGCCACTGGTAACAGGATTAGCAGAGCGAGGTATGTAGGCGGTGCTACAGA
GTTCTTGAAGTGGTGGCCTAACTACGGCTACACTAGAAGAACAGTATTTGGTATCTGCGCTCTGCTGAAG
CCAGTTACCTTCGGAAAAAGAGTTGGTAGCTCTTGATCCGGCAAACAAACCACCGCTGGTAGCGGTGGTT
TTTTTGTTTGCAAGCAGCAGATTACGCGCAGAAAAAAAGGATCTCAAGAAGATCCTTTGATCTTTTCTAC
GGGGTCTGACGCTCAGTGGAACGAAAACTCACGTTAAGGGATTTTGGTCATGAGATTATCAAAAAGGATC
TTCACCTAGATCCTTTTAAATTAAAAATGAAGTTTTAAATCAATCTAAAGTATATATGAGTAAACTTGGT
CTGACAGTTACCAATGCTTAATCAGTGAGGCACCTATCTCAGCGATCTGTCTATTTCGTTCATCCATAGT
TGCCTGACTCCCCGTCGTGTAGATAACTACGATACGGGAGGGCTTACCATCTGGCCCCAGTGCTGCAATG
ATACCGCGAGACCCACGCTCACCGGCTCCAGATTTATCAGCAATAAACCAGCCAGCCGGAAGGGCCGAGC
GCAGAAGTGGTCCTGCAACTTTATCCGCCTCCATCCAGTCTATTAATTGTTGCCGGGAAGCTAGAGTAAG
TAGTTCGCCAGTTAATAGTTTGCGCAACGTTGTTGCCATTGCTACAGGCATCGTGGTGTCACGCTCGTCG
TTTGGTATGGCTTCATTCAGCTCCGGTTCCCAACGATCAAGGCGAGTTACATGATCCCCCATGTTGTGCA
AAAAAGCGGTTAGCTCCTTCGGTCCTCCGATCGTTGTCAGAAGTAAGTTGGCCGCAGTGTTATCACTCAT
GGTTATGGCAGCACTGCATAATTCTCTTACTGTCATGCCATCCGTAAGATGCTTTTCTGTGACTGGTGAG
TACTCAACCAAGTCATTCTGAGAATAGTGTATGCGGCGACCGAGTTGCTCTTGCCCGGCGTCAATACGGG
ATAATACCGCGCCACATAGCAGAACTTTAAAAGTGCTCATCATTGGAAAACGTTCTTCGGGGCGAAAACT
CTCAAGGATCTTACCGCTGTTGAGATCCAGTTCGATGTAACCCACTCGTGCACCCAACTGATCTTCAGCA
TCTTTTACTTTCACCAGCGTTTCTGGGTGAGCAAAAACAGGAAGGCAAAATGCCGCAAAAAAGGGAATAA
GGGCGACACGGAAATGTTGAATACTCATACTCTTCCTTTTTCAATATTATTGAAGCATTTATCAGGGTTA
TTGTCTCATGAGCGGATACATATTTGAATGTATTTAGAAAAATAAACAAATAGGGGTTCCGCGCACATTT
CCCCGAAAAGTGCCACCTGACGTC
Features (pLannotate 1.2.2; 21 found; start..end, strand, type, name):
     28..80      -  misc_feature   bom (fragment): basis of mobility region from pBR322
    235..614     +  enhancer       CMV enhancer: human cytomegalovirus immediate early enhancer
    615..818     +  promoter       CMV promoter: human cytomegalovirus (CMV) immediate early promoter
    814..847     +  LTR            5' LTR (truncated) (fragment): truncated 5' long terminal repeat (LTR) from HIV-1
    863..881     +  promoter       T7 promoter: promoter for bacteriophage T7 RNA polymerase
    937..953     +  CDS            FLAG (fragment): FLAG® epitope tag, followed by an enterokinase cleavage site
    973..1680    +  CDS            RBM24: RBM24_HUMAN - Also known as RNPC6. Experimental evidence at protein level: Swiss-Prot protein existence level 1. (Microbial infection) Promotes hepatitis C virus (HCV) replication over translation through the inhibition of viral protein expression. Decreases viral translation by linking viral 5'- and 3'- UTRs, blocking 80S ribosome assembly on the viral IRES and enhancing the interaction of the mature core protein and 5'-UTR. From Homo sapiens (Human).
   1776..2000    +  polyA_signal   bGH poly(A) signal: bovine growth hormone polyadenylation signal
   2004..2025    +  promoter       SV40 promoter (fragment): SV40 enhancer and early promoter
   2046..2474    +  rep_origin     f1 ori (sequence partly withheld): f1 bacteriophage origin of replication; arrow indicates direction of (+) strand synthesis
   2488..2817    +  promoter       SV40 promoter: SV40 enhancer and early promoter
   2884..3675    +  CDS            neo: KKA2_KLEPN - Also known as kan, nptII. Experimental evidence at protein level: Swiss-Prot protein existence level 1. Resistance to kanamycin, neomycin, paromomycin, ribostamycin, butirosin and gentamicin B. From Klebsiella pneumoniae.
   3699..3857    +  CDS            ble (fragment): BLE_KLEPN - Experimental evidence at protein level: Swiss-Prot protein existence level 1. Binding protein with a strong affinity to the bleomycin family of antibiotics. Binds to CL990; an antimitotic-antibiotic compound. From Klebsiella pneumoniae.
   3852..3973    +  polyA_signal   SV40 poly(A) signal: SV40 polyadenylation signal
   4046..4062    -  protein_bind   lac operator: The lac repressor binds to the lac operator to inhibit transcription in E. coli. This inhibition can be relieved by adding lactose or isopropyl-β-D-thiogalactopyranoside (IPTG). lac repressor encoded by lacI
   4070..4100    -  promoter       lac promoter: promoter for the E. coli lac operon
   4115..4136    -  protein_bind   CAP binding site: CAP binding activates transcription in the presence of cAMP. E. coli catabolite activator protein
   4149..4241    -  CDS            lacI (fragment): lac repressor; lacI; The lac repressor binds to the lac operator to inhibit transcription in E. coli. This inhibition can be relieved by adding lactose or isopropyl-β-D-thiogalactopyranoside (IPTG).
   4424..5012    -  rep_origin     ori: high-copy-number ColE1/pMB1/pBR322/pUC origin of replication
   5183..6043    -  CDS            AmpR: β-lactamase; bla; confers resistance to ampicillin, carbenicillin, and related antibiotics
   6044..6148    -  promoter       AmpR promoter: bla
