[The description below was written by a language model from this plasmid's Addgene catalogue record and pLannotate feature annotations shown in this document.]
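Description:
pcDNA3.1-Flag-RBM24 is a mammalian expression plasmid of about 6.2 kb, built on a Flag-modified derivative of the commercial pcDNA3.1 backbone. It is designed to produce human RBM24, an RNA-binding protein also known as RNPC6, with an N-terminal Flag epitope. In bacteria it is maintained at high copy through a ColE1/pUC-type origin and selected with ampicillin via the β-lactamase gene and its own promoter. An f1 phage origin is also present, a standard backbone element that permits single-stranded DNA production. For mammalian cells, an SV40 enhancer/early promoter drives the neomycin phosphotransferase gene, terminated by an SV40 polyadenylation signal, so stably transfected cells can be selected with G418.

The expression cassette consists of the human cytomegalovirus immediate-early enhancer and promoter, followed by a T7 promoter that could support in vitro transcription. Next come the Flag tag and the RBM24 coding region (the transcript specified in the record), which was inserted between XhoI and EcoRV sites that were both retained. The bovine growth hormone polyadenylation signal terminates the transcript. The annotation software marks the Flag tag only as a partial match. It also reports several short fragments (an HIV-1 LTR piece, ble, lacI, bom and a second SV40 promoter stub) that are most likely backbone remnants or incidental similarity hits rather than functional parts.

The stated purpose is expression of Flag-tagged RBM24 in mammalian cells. The tag would allow detection or immunoprecipitation of the protein with anti-Flag antibodies. The record refers to the parental empty vector entry for details of the backbone modifications, which are not described here.
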