Addgene plasmid #208052: pcDNA3.1-Flag-RBM24
Purpose: Expressing N-ter Flag tagged human RBM24 (ENST00000379052) in mammalian cells
Depositing lab: Quanfu Ma. Depositing organization: Maternal and Child Health Hospital of Hubei Province.
Backbone
  Vector backbone: pcDNA3.1-Flag
  Backbone manufacturer: Thermo Fisher (invitrogen)
  Modifications to backbone: refer to Addgene#208051
  Vector type: Mammalian Expression
  Selectable markers: Neomycin (select with G418)
Growth in bacteria
  Bacterial resistance: Ampicillin, 100 μg/mL
  Growth temperature: 37°C
  Growth strain: DH5alpha
  Copy number: High Copy
Gene/Insert
  Gene/Insert name: human RBM24 (ENST00000379052) coding region
  Species: H. sapiens (human)
  GenBank ID: ENST00000379052
  Entrez Gene: RBM24 (a.k.a. RNPC6, dJ259A10.1)
  Promoter: CMV
  Tag / fusion protein: Flag (N terminal on insert)
  Cloning method: Restriction Enzyme; 5′ cloning site XhoI (not destroyed); 3′ cloning site EcoRV (not destroyed)
  Sequencing primers: 5′ CMV-F; 3′ BGH-R
Terms and licenses: Academic/Nonprofit Terms; Industry Terms: Not Available to Industry
How to cite: pcDNA3.1-Flag-RBM24 was a gift from Quanfu Ma (Addgene plasmid # 208052 ; http://n2t.net/addgene:208052 ; RRID:Addgene_208052)
